Addgene plasmid #193375: p4RV
Purpose: Contains the fourth TALE repeat harboring RV as RVD
Depositing lab: Shin-ichi Arimura. Depositing organization: The University of Tokyo. Publication: TALE-based C-to-T base editor for multiple homologous genes with flexible precision. Hosoda A, Nakazato I, Okuno M, Itoh T, Takanashi H, Tsutsumi N, Arimura SI. Plant Biotechnol (Tokyo). 2024 Dec 25;41(4):357-365. doi: 10.5511/plantbiotechnology.24.0510a. PubMed 40083573.
Backbone
  Vector backbone: pBSK
  Vector type: TALEN
Growth in bacteria
  Bacterial resistance: Ampicillin, 100 μg/mL
  Growth temperature: 37°C
  Growth strain: DH5alpha
  Copy number: High Copy
Gene/Insert
  Gene/Insert name: Repeat 4 RV
  Species: Synthetic
  Cloning method: Ligation Independent Cloning
Terms and licenses: Academic/Nonprofit Terms; Industry Terms: Not Available to Industry
Depositor comments: Platinum Gate system vector to assemble TALE repeat domain. Please visit https://doi.org/10.1101/2023.02.27.530312 for bioRxiv preprint
How to cite: p4RV was a gift from Shin-ichi Arimura (Addgene plasmid # 193375 ; http://n2t.net/addgene:193375 ; RRID:Addgene_193375)
