[The description below was written by a language model from this plasmid's Addgene catalogue record and pLannotate feature annotations shown in this document.]
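Description:
p4RV is a small (about 3.1 kb) module plasmid from the Platinum Gate system for assembling TALE DNA-binding repeat arrays. It is built on the pBluescript-type cloning vector pBSK and is maintained in E. coli. It replicates from a high-copy ColE1/pUC origin and is selected through the β-lactamase (AmpR) gene, driven by its own promoter, which confers ampicillin resistance. An f1 phage origin is also present, a standard pBluescript feature that permits single-stranded DNA production.

The payload is a synthetic insert encoding a single TALE repeat, designated for the fourth position in an assembly unit and carrying RV as its repeat variable diresidue (RVD), the pair of residues that determines a repeat's base preference. The feature table does not annotate the repeat itself. It does show the pBluescript multiple cloning site split into two fragments separated by roughly 120 nt, and the insert presumably lies in that gap, flanked by the T7 and T3 promoters. The surrounding lac promoter, operator, CAP site and lacZα fragment are backbone remnants of the blue/white screening cassette rather than functional parts of the design. No eukaryotic promoter or expression element is present, so the plasmid serves purely as a parts donor.

In use, position-specific repeat modules like this one are combined with modules for other positions and RVDs to build custom TALE repeat domains. The associated work concerns TALE-based C-to-T base editors able to target multiple homologous genes with flexible precision. This suggests the non-standard RV RVD was included to adjust target recognition, although the record does not state its base specificity.
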