Features (pLannotate 1.2.2; 13 found; start..end, strand, type, name):
     30..458     -  rep_origin     f1 ori (sequence partly withheld): f1 bacteriophage origin of replication; arrow indicates direction of (+) strand synthesis
    463..618     -  CDS            lacZα (fragment): LacZα fragment of β-galactosidase; lacZ fragment
    626..644     +  promoter       T7 promoter: promoter for bacteriophage T7 RNA polymerase
    653..695     -  misc_feature   MCS (fragment): pBluescript multiple cloning site
    815..857     -  misc_feature   MCS (fragment): pBluescript multiple cloning site
    870..888     -  promoter       T3 promoter: promoter for bacteriophage T3 RNA polymerase
    933..949     -  protein_bind   lac operator: The lac repressor binds to the lac operator to inhibit transcription in E. coli. This inhibition can be relieved by adding lactose or isopropyl-β-D-thiogalactopyranoside (IPTG). lac repressor encoded by lacI
    957..987     -  promoter       lac promoter: promoter for the E. coli lac operon
   1002..1023    -  protein_bind   CAP binding site: CAP binding activates transcription in the presence of cAMP. E. coli catabolite activator protein
   1036..1128    -  CDS            lacI (fragment): lac repressor; lacI; The lac repressor binds to the lac operator to inhibit transcription in E. coli. This inhibition can be relieved by adding lactose or isopropyl-β-D-thiogalactopyranoside (IPTG).
   1311..1899    -  rep_origin     ori: high-copy-number ColE1/pMB1/pBR322/pUC origin of replication
   2070..2930    -  CDS            AmpR: β-lactamase; bla; confers resistance to ampicillin, carbenicillin, and related antibiotics
   2931..3035    -  promoter       AmpR promoter: bla
>Addgene plasmid #193375 | p4RV | addgene full sequence | sequence record 381636 | Addgene NGS Result
CTAAATTGTAAGCGTTAATATTTTGTTAAAATTCGCGTTAAATTTTTGTTAAATCAGCTCATTTTTTAAC
CAATAGGCCGAAATCGGCAAAATCCCTTATAAATCAAAAGAATAGACCGAGATAGGGT
[37 nt withheld, positions 129-165]
AAAGAACGTGGACTCCAACGTCAAAGG
[49 nt withheld, positions 193-241]
T
[91 nt withheld, positions 243-333]
G
[124 nt withheld, positions 335-458]
CCCATTCGCCATTCAGGCTGCGCAACTGTTGGGAAGGGCGATCGGTGCGGGCCTCTTCGCTATTACGCCA
GCTGGCGAAAGGGGGATGTGCTGCAAGGCGATTAAGTTGGGTAACGCCAGGGTTTTCCCAGTCACGACGT
TGTAAAACGACGGCCAGTGAGCGCGCGTAATACGACTCACTATAGGGCGAATTGGGTACCGGGCCCCCCC
TCGAGGTCGACGGTATCGATAAGCTTGGGTCTCGCTGACCCCGGCCCAGGTGGTTGCAATCGCGTCAAGG
GTGGGGGGAAAGCAGGCCCTAGAAACCGTTCAGCGACTCCTGCCCGTCCTGTGCCAGGACCACGGCCTGG
GAGACCGGGATCCACTAGTTCTAGAGCGGCCGCCACCGCGGTGGAGCTCCAGCTTTTGTTCCCTTTAGTG
AGGGTTAATTGCGCGCTTGGCGTAATCATGGTCATAGCTGTTTCCTGTGTGAAATTGTTATCCGCTCACA
ATTCCACACAACATACGAGCCGGAAGCATAAAGTGTAAAGCCTGGGGTGCCTAATGAGTGAGCTAACTCA
CATTAATTGCGTTGCGCTCACTGCCCGCTTTCCAGTCGGGAAACCTGTCGTGCCAGCTGCATTAATGAAT
CGGCCAACGCGCGGGGAGAGGCGGTTTGCGTATTGGGCGCTCTTCCGCTTCCTCGCTCACTGACTCGCTG
CGCTCGGTCGTTCGGCTGCGGCGAGCGGTATCAGCTCACTCAAAGGCGGTAATACGGTTATCCACAGAAT
CAGGGGATAACGCAGGAAAGAACATGTGAGCAAAAGGCCAGCAAAAGGCCAGGAACCGTAAAAAGGCCGC
GTTGCTGGCGTTTTTCCATAGGCTCCGCCCCCCTGACGAGCATCACAAAAATCGACGCTCAAGTCAGAGG
TGGCGAAACCCGACAGGACTATAAAGATACCAGGCGTTTCCCCCTGGAAGCTCCCTCGTGCGCTCTCCTG
TTCCGACCCTGCCGCTTACCGGATACCTGTCCGCCTTTCTCCCTTCGGGAAGCGTGGCGCTTTCTCATAG
CTCACGCTGTAGGTATCTCAGTTCGGTGTAGGTCGTTCGCTCCAAGCTGGGCTGTGTGCACGAACCCCCC
GTTCAGCCCGACCGCTGCGCCTTATCCGGTAACTATCGTCTTGAGTCCAACCCGGTAAGACACGACTTAT
CGCCACTGGCAGCAGCCACTGGTAACAGGATTAGCAGAGCGAGGTATGTAGGCGGTGCTACAGAGTTCTT
GAAGTGGTGGCCTAACTACGGCTACACTAGAAGAACAGTATTTGGTATCTGCGCTCTGCTGAAGCCAGTT
ACCTTCGGAAAAAGAGTTGGTAGCTCTTGATCCGGCAAACAAACCACCGCTGGTAGCGGTGGTTTTTTTG
TTTGCAAGCAGCAGATTACGCGCAGAAAAAAAGGATCTCAAGAAGATCCTTTGATCTTTTCTACGGGGTC
TGACGCTCAGTGGAACGAAAACTCACGTTAAGGGATTTTGGTCATGAGATTATCAAAAAGGATCTTCACC
TAGATCCTTTTAAATTAAAAATGAAGTTTTAAATCAATCTAAAGTATATATGAGTAAACTTGGTCTGACA
GTTACCAATGCTTAATCAGTGAGGCACCTATCTCAGCGATCTGTCTATTTCGTTCATCCATAGTTGCCTG
ACTCCCCGTCGTGTAGATAACTACGATACGGGAGGGCTTACCATCTGGCCCCAGTGCTGCAATGATACCG
CGGCTGCCACGCTCACCGGCTCCAGATTTATCAGCAATAAACCAGCCAGCCGGAAGGGCCGAGCGCAGAA
GTGGTCCTGCAACTTTATCCGCCTCCATCCAGTCTATTAATTGTTGCCGGGAAGCTAGAGTAAGTAGTTC
GCCAGTTAATAGTTTGCGCAACGTTGTTGCCATTGCTACAGGCATCGTGGTGTCACGCTCGTCGTTTGGT
ATGGCTTCATTCAGCTCCGGTTCCCAACGATCAAGGCGAGTTACATGATCCCCCATGTTGTGCAAAAAAG
CGGTTAGCTCCTTCGGTCCTCCGATCGTTGTCAGAAGTAAGTTGGCCGCAGTGTTATCACTCATGGTTAT
GGCAGCACTGCATAATTCTCTTACTGTCATGCCATCCGTAAGATGCTTTTCTGTGACTGGTGAGTACTCA
ACCAAGTCATTCTGAGAATAGTGTATGCGGCGACCGAGTTGCTCTTGCCCGGCGTCAATACGGGATAATA
CCGCGCCACATAGCAGAACTTTAAAAGTGCTCATCATTGGAAAACGTTCTTCGGGGCGAAAACTCTCAAG
GATCTTACCGCTGTTGAGATCCAGTTCGATGTAACCCACTCGTGCACCCAACTGATCTTCAGCATCTTTT
ACTTTCACCAGCGTTTCTGGGTGAGCAAAAACAGGAAGGCAAAATGCCGCAAAAAAGGGAATAAGGGCGA
CACGGAAATGTTGAATACTCATACTCTTCCTTTTTCAATATTATTGAAGCATTTATCAGGGTTATTGTCT
CATGAGCGGATACATATTTGAATGTATTTAGAAAAATAAACAAATAGGGGTTCCGCGCACATTTCCCCGA
AAAGTGCCAC
